Addgene plasmid #133533: pY71-tet.I.12
Purpose: sfGFP driven by a T7 promoter with the tetO sequence 15 bp downstream from the promoter start site
Depositing lab: Richard Murray. Depositing organization: California Institute of Technology. Publication: A method for cost-effective and rapid characterization of engineered T7-Based transcription factors by cell-free protein synthesis reveals insights into the regulation of T7 Rna polymerase-driven expression. McManus JB, Lux MW, Murray RM, Emanuel PA. Arch Biochem Biophys. 2019 Jul 18. pii: S0003-9861(19)30288-7. doi: 10.1016/j.abb.2019.07.010. PubMed 31326518.
Backbone
  Vector backbone: PY71
  Backbone size w/o insert (bp): 1549
  Vector type: Bacterial Expression
Growth in bacteria
  Bacterial resistance: Kanamycin, 50 μg/mL
  Growth temperature: 37°C
  Growth strain: DH5alpha
  Copy number: Unknown
Gene/Insert
  Gene/Insert name: sfGFP (alt names: T7 promoter; tetO)
  Species: Synthetic
  Insert size (bp): 1071
  Mutation: WT
  Promoter: T7
  Tag / fusion protein: TEV site (N terminal on backbone); Strep tag (C terminal on backbone)
  Cloning method: Gibson Cloning
  Sequencing primers: 5′ TTGTGATGCTCGTCAGGG; 3′ CTGCCTCGGTGAGTTTTC
Terms and licenses: Academic/Nonprofit Terms; Industry Terms: Not Available to Industry
How to cite: pY71-tet.I.12 was a gift from Richard Murray (Addgene plasmid # 133533 ; http://n2t.net/addgene:133533 ; RRID:Addgene_133533)
