[The description below was written by a language model from this plasmid's Addgene catalogue record and pLannotate feature annotations shown in this document.]
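Description:
pY71-tet.I.12 is a small (about 2.6 kb) bacterial expression plasmid built on the compact pY71 backbone. It serves as a reporter template for studying repressor-regulated transcription by T7 RNA polymerase. It is propagated in E. coli through a ColE1/pUC-type origin of replication and selected with kanamycin through an aminoglycoside phosphotransferase (KanR) gene, which is encoded on the opposite strand from the reporter. The catalogue lists the copy number as unknown, although the origin is annotated as a high-copy type.

The payload is a synthetic cassette assembled by Gibson cloning, in which a T7 promoter drives superfolder GFP. A single tet operator (tetO) sits just downstream of the promoter, recorded as 15 bp from the promoter start site. The automated annotation labels this short element as a fragment of the tight TRE promoter, which simply reflects its match to one tetO repeat rather than the presence of a mammalian Tet-responsive promoter. Between the operator and the coding region, the feature table identifies an sTRSV hammerhead ribozyme. Such a self-cleaving element is typically used to trim the 5′ leader so that different promoter/operator variants yield the same mRNA. The fluorescent protein CDS is annotated as "Trp-less GFP", probably a closest-match call for the sfGFP named in the record. It is followed by a C-terminal Strep-tag II, and the catalogue also lists an N-terminal TEV site that is not separately annotated. No terminator is annotated.

The associated work characterises engineered T7-based transcription factors by cell-free protein synthesis. In that setting, the construct reports through fluorescence how TetR binding at this operator position affects T7-driven expression. Its name suggests it belongs to a series of related variants, but the record does not describe the others.
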