Features (pLannotate 1.2.2; 7 found; start..end, strand, type, name):
      6..24      +  promoter       T7 promoter: promoter for bacteriophage T7 RNA polymerase
     36..56      +  promoter       tight TRE promoter (fragment): Tet-responsive promoter PTight, consisting of seven tet operator sequences followed by the minimal CMV promoter
     77..126     +  misc_RNA       sTRSV HHRz: hammerhead ribozyme from the tobacco ringspot virus satellite RNA (Khvorova et al., 2003)
    199..882     +  CDS            Trp-less GFP: Trp-less GFP is a fluorescent protein published in 2012, derived from Aequorea victoria.
    886..908     +  CDS            Strep-Tag II (fragment): peptide that binds Strep-Tactin®, an engineered form of streptavidin
   1077..1892    -  CDS            KanR: aminoglycoside phosphotransferase; aph(3')-Ia; confers resistance to kanamycin in bacteria or G418 (Geneticin®) in eukaryotes
   2014..2602    +  rep_origin     ori: high-copy-number ColE1/pMB1/pBR322/pUC origin of replication
>Addgene plasmid #133533 | pY71-tet.I.12 | addgene full sequence | sequence record 267158 | Addgene NGS Result
GCTACTAATACGACTCACTATAGGGCTTACCTCTTCTCCCTATCAGTGATAGAGAAGAGGTCACTGACCT
GACAAGCTGTCACCGGATGTGCTTTCCGGTCTGATGAGTCCGTGAGGACGAAACAGCCTCTACAAATAAT
TTTGTTTAATCTAGAGAAAGAGGAGAAATACTAGATGGAGAATTTATACTTCCAGAGTAGCAAAGGTGAA
GAACTGTTTACCGGCGTTGTGCCGATTCTGGTGGAACTGGATGGCGATGTGAACGGTCACAAATTCAGCG
TGCGTGGTGAAGGTGAAGGCGATGCCACGATTGGCAAACTGACGCTGAAATTTATCTGCACCACCGGCAA
ACTGCCGGTGCCGTGGCCGACGCTGGTGACCACCCTGACCTATGGCGTTCAGTGTTTTAGTCGCTATCCG
GATCACATGAAACGTCACGATTTCTTTAAATCTGCAATGCCGGAAGGCTATGTGCAGGAACGTACGATTA
GCTTTAAAGATGATGGCAAATATAAAACGCGCGCCGTTGTGAAATTTGAAGGCGATACCCTGGTGAACCG
CATTGAACTGAAAGGCACGGATTTTAAAGAAGATGGCAATATCCTGGGCCATAAACTGGAATACAACTTT
AATAGCCATAATGTTTATATTACGGCGGATAAACAGAAAAATGGCATCAAAGCGAATTTTACCGTTCGCC
ATAACGTTGAAGATGGCAGTGTGCAGCTGGCAGATCATTATCAGCAGAATACCCCGATTGGTGATGGTCC
GGTGCTGCTGCCGGATAATCATTATCTGAGCACGCAGACCGTTCTGTCTAAAGATCCGAACGAAAAACGG
GACCACATGGTTCTGCACGAATATGTGAATGCGGCAGGTATTACGTGGAGCCATCCGCAGTTCGAAAAAT
AATAAACAATAACTGAATAGGGATCCCGACTGGCGAGAGCCAGGTAACGAATGGATCCTTCAGCCAAAAA
ACTTAAGACCGCCGGTCTTGTCCACTACCTTGCAGTAATGCGGTGGACAGGATCGGCGGTTTTCTTTTCT
CTTCTCAAGCTGAAAGCCAATTCTGATTAGAAAAACTCATCGAGCATCAAATGAAACTGCAATTTATTCA
TATCAGGATTATCAATACCATATTTTTGAAAAAGCCGTTTCTGTAATGAAGGAGAAAACTCACCGAGGCA
GTTCCATAGGATGGCAAGATCCTGGTATCGGTCTGCGATTCCGACTCGTCCAACATCAATACAACCTATT
AATTTCCCCTCGTCAAAAATAAGGTTATCAAGTGAGAAATCACCATGAGTGACGACTGAATCCGGTGAGA
ATGGCAAAAGCTTATGCATTTCTTTCCAGACTTGTTCAACAGGCCAGCCATTACGCTCGTCATCAAAATC
ACTCGCATCAACCAAACCGTTATTCATTCGTGATTGCGCCTGAGCGAGACGAAATACGCGATCGCTGTTA
AAAGGACAATTACAAACAGGAATCGAATGCAACCGGCGCAGGAACACTGCCAGCGCATCAACAATATTTT
CACCTGAATCAGGATATTCTTCTAATACCTGGAATGCTGTTTTCCCGGGGATCGCAGTGGTGAGTAACCA
TGCATCATCAGGAGTACGGATAAAATGCTTGATGGTCGGAAGAGGCATAAATTCCGTCAGCCAGTTTAGT
CTGACCATCTCATCTGTAACATCATTGGCAACGCTACCTTTGCCATGTTTCAGAAACAACTCTGGCGCAT
CGGGCTTCCCATACAATCGATAGATTGTCGCACCTGATTGCCCGACATTATCGCGAGCCCATTTATACCC
ATATAAATCAGCATCCATGTTGGAATTTAATCGCGGCTTCGAGCAAGACGTTTCCCGTTGAATATGGCTC
ATAACACCCCTTGTATTACTGTTTATGTAAGCAGACAGTTTTATTGTTCATGATGATATATTTTTATCTT
GTGCAATGTAACATCAGAGATTTTGAGACACAACGTGAGATCAAAGGATCTTCTTGAGATCCTTTTTTTC
TGCGCGTAATCTGCTGCTTGCAAACAAAAAAACCACCGCTACCAGCGGTGGTTTGTTTGCCGGATCAAGA
GCTACCAACTCTTTTTCCGAAGGTAACTGGCTTCAGCAGAGCGCAGATACCAAATACTGTTCTTCTAGTG
TAGCCGTAGTTAGGCCACCACTTCAAGAACTCTGTAGCACCGCCTACATACCTCGCTCTGCTAATCCTGT
TACCAGTGGCTGCTGCCAGTGGCGATAAGTCGTGTCTTACCGGGTTGGACTCAAGACGATAGTTACCGGA
TAAGGCGCAGCGGTCGGGCTGAACGGGGGGTTCGTGCACACAGCCCAGCTTGGAGCGAACGACCTACACC
GAACTGAGATACCTACAGCGTGAGCTATGAGAAAGCGCCACGCTTCCCGAAGGGAGAAAGGCGGACAGGT
ATCCGGTAAGCGGCAGGGTCGGAACAGGAGAGCGCACGAGGGAGCTTCCAGGGGGAAACGCCTGGTATCT
TTATAGTCCTGTCGGGTTTCGCCACCTCTGACTTGAGCGTCGATTTTTGTGATGCTCGTCAGGGGGGCGG
AGCCTATGGAAAAACGCCAGATCTCGATCCCGCG
